Addgene plasmid #123674: MTK1_011
Purpose: Encodes ConL3 and chicken hypersensitivity site 4 insulator as a Type 1 part to be used in the MTK system
Depositing lab: Hana El-Samad. Depositing organization: University of California, San Francisco (UCSF). Publication: A Toolkit for Rapid Modular Construction of Biological Circuits in Mammalian Cells. Fonseca JP, Bonny AR, Kumar GR, Ng AH, Town J, Wu QC, Aslankoohi E, Chen SY, Dods G, Harrigan P, Osimiri LC, Kistler AL, El-Samad H. ACS Synth Biol. 2019 Nov 15;8(11):2593-2606. doi: 10.1021/acssynbio.9b00322. Epub 2019 Nov 5. PubMed 31686495.
Backbone
  Vector backbone: MTK0_027
  Vector type: Mammalian Expression
Growth in bacteria
  Bacterial resistance: Chloramphenicol, 25 μg/mL
  Growth temperature: 37°C
  Growth strain: DH5alpha
  Copy number: Unknown
Gene/Insert
  Gene/Insert name: Connector L3-2xHS4
  Species: Synthetic
  Cloning method: Restriction Enzyme; 5′ cloning site BsmBI (destroyed during cloning); 3′ cloning site BsmBI (destroyed during cloning)
Terms and licenses: Academic/Nonprofit Terms; Industry Terms: Not Available to Industry
Depositor comments: Type 1 parts are 5' assembly connectors in the MTK. Please visit https://www.biorxiv.org/content/10.1101/506188v2 for BioRxiv preprint
How to cite: MTK1_011 was a gift from Hana El-Samad (Addgene plasmid # 123674 ; http://n2t.net/addgene:123674 ; RRID:Addgene_123674)
