[The description below was written by a language model from this plasmid's Addgene catalogue record and pLannotate feature annotations shown in this document.]
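Description:
MTK1_011 is a small (about 2.4 kb) part plasmid from the Mammalian Toolkit (MTK), a hierarchical, modular cloning system for building genetic circuits for mammalian cells. Although catalogued as a mammalian expression vector, it is not an expression construct in its own right: it stores a single reusable DNA part in the MTK0_027 part-entry backbone. The feature table shows the bacterial maintenance elements of that backbone, namely a high-copy ColE1/pUC-type origin of replication and a chloramphenicol acetyltransferase (cat) gene driven by its native promoter and followed by the phage lambda t0 terminator, so the plasmid is propagated in E. coli under chloramphenicol selection.

The payload is a synthetic Type 1 part named Connector L3-2xHS4, which combines the ConL3 left-hand assembly connector with the chicken hypersensitivity site 4 insulator; the insert name indicates two copies. In the MTK scheme, Type 1 parts are 5' assembly connectors. They sit at the upstream end of a transcriptional unit and determine its position when several units are joined into a multi-gene plasmid. HS4 is a chromatin insulator generally used to shield transgenes from neighbouring regulatory influences and silencing, so this part would place an insulator at the upstream boundary of the unit. The part was inserted through BsmBI sites that were destroyed during cloning.

The automated annotation does not label the connector or insulator, which presumably lie in the unannotated region between the origin and the terminator. The only call there is a 19-nt match to a truncated retroviral LTR, probably a chance match rather than a functional element.
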