Features (pLannotate 1.2.2; 5 found; start..end, strand, type, name):
   1403..1421    +  LTR            5' LTR (truncated) (fragment): truncated long terminal repeat from Moloney murine sarcoma virus
   1436..1470    -  terminator     lambda t0 terminator: minimal transcription terminator from phage lambda (Scholtissek and Grosse, 1987)
   1544..2200    -  CDS            cat: CAT_ECOLX - Experimental evidence at protein level: Swiss-Prot protein existence level 1. This enzyme is an effector of chloramphenicol resistance in bacteria. From Escherichia coli. This protein is used as a marker in many commonly used cloning vectors, such as pACYC184.
   2201..2298    -  promoter       cat promoter: promoter of the E. coli cat gene encoding chloramphenicol acetyltransferase
   2382..522     +  rep_origin     ori (across the origin): high-copy-number ColE1/pMB1/pBR322/pUC origin of replication
>Addgene plasmid #123674 | MTK1_011 | addgene full sequence | sequence record 248565 | Addgene NGS Result
GTTTGTTTGCCGGATCAAGAGCTACCAACTCTTTTTCCGAAGGTAACTGGCTTCAGCAGAGCGCAGATAC
CAAATACTGTTCTTCTAGTGTAGCCGTAGTTAGGCCACCACTTCAAGAACTCTGTAGCACCGCCTACATA
CCTCGCTCTGCTAATCCTGTTACCAGTGGCTGCTGCCAGTGGCGATAAGTCGTGTCTTACCGGGTTGGAC
TCAAGACGATAGTTACCGGATAAGGCGCAGCGGTCGGGCTGAACGGGGGGTTCGTGCACACAGCCCAGCT
TGGAGCGAACGACCTACACCGAACTGAGATACCTACAGCGTGAGCTATGAGAAAGCGCCACGCTTCCCGA
AGGGAGAAAGGCGGACAGGTATCCGGTAAGCGGCAGGGTCGGAACAGGAGAGCGCACGAGGGAGCTTCCA
GGGGGAAACGCCTGGTATCTTTATAGTCCTGTCGGGTTTCGCCACCTCTGACTTGAGCGTCGATTTTTGT
GATGCTCGTCAGGGGGGCGGAGCCTATGGAAAAACGCCAGCAACGCGGCCTTTTTACGGTTCCTGGCCTT
TTGCTGGCCTTTTGCTCACATGTTCTTTCCTGCGTTATCCCCTGATTCTGTGGATAACCGTAGTCGGTCT
CACCCTGAATTCGCATCTAGAGCAGACCTAGACCACATGAGGCTGATGTAGGACAGCCACCAGTGGCAGC
TAATCAACACCGCAAGATGCCGATGCACGCTCATATCATCGTCGTCAGCCTGGTAGCCATTCGACATACG
GATCAGGGAACTCGAACCCAGTACCGTCTCAGTTCTGTATGGGCACAGACAACCTAATCGAATTCGAGTT
GGCGCGCCTGTCATTCTAAATCTCTCTTTCAGCCTAAAGCTTTTTCCCCGTATCCCCCCAGGTGTCTGCA
GGCTCAAAGAGCAGCGAGAAGCGTTCAGAGGAAAGCGATCCCGTGCCACCTTCCCCGTGCCCGGGCTGTC
CCCGCACGCTGCCGGCTCGGGGATGCGGGGGGAGCGCCGGACCGGAGCGGAGCCCCGGGCGGCTCGCTGC
TGCCCCCTAGCGGGGGAGGGACGTAATTACATCCCTGGGGGCTTTGGGAGGGGGCTGTCCCCGTGAGCTC
CCAGGCGCGCCTGTCATTCTAAATCTCTCTTTCAGCCTAAAGCTTTTTCCCCGTATCCCCCCAGGTGTCT
GCAGGCTCAAAGAGCAGCGAGAAGCGTTCAGAGGAAAGCGATCCCGTGCCACCTTCCCCGTGCCCGGGCT
GTCCCCGCACGCTGCCGGCTCGGGGATGCGGGGGGAGCGCCGGACCGGAGCGGAGCCCCGGGCGGCTCGC
TGCTGCCCCCTAGCGGGGGAGGGACGTAATTACATCCCTGGGGGCTTTGGGGGGGGGCTGTCCCCGTGAG
CTCAATAAAAGAGCCCACAACGTGAGACCAGACCAATAAAAAACGCCCGGCGGCAACCGAGCGTTCTGAA
CAAATCCAGATGGAGTTCTGAGGTCATTACTGGATCTATCAACAGGAGTCCAAGCGAGCTCGATATCAAA
TTACGCCCCGCCCTGCCACTCATCGCAGTACTGTTGTAATTCATTAAGCATTCTGCCGACATGGAAGCCA
TCACAAACGGCATGATGAACCTGAATCGCCAGCGGCATCAGCACCTTGTCGCCTTGCGTATAATATTTGC
CCATGGTGAAAACGGGGGCGAAGAAGTTGTCCATATTGGCCACGTTTAAATCAAAACTGGTGAAACTCAC
CCAGGGATTGGCTGAAACGAAAAACATATTCTCAATAAACCCTTTAGGGAAATAGGCCAGGTTTTCACCG
TAACACGCCACATCTTGCGAATATATGTGTAGAAACTGCCGGAAATCGTCGTGGTATTCACTCCAGAGCG
ATGAAAACGTTTCAGTTTGCTCATGGAAAACGGTGTAACAAGGGTGAACACTATCCCATATCACCAGCTC
ACCGTCTTTCATTGCCATACGAAATTCCGGATGAGCATTCATCAGGCGGGCAAGAATGTGAATAAAGGCC
GGATAAAACTTGTGCTTATTTTTCTTTACGGTCTTTAAAAAGGCCGTAATATCCAGCTGAACGGTCTGGT
TATAGGTACATTGAGCAACTGACTGAAATGCCTCAAAATGTTCTTTACGATGCCATTGGGATATATCAAC
GGTGGTATATCCAGTGATTTTTTTCTCCATTTTAGCTTCCTTAGCTCCTGAAAATCTCGATAACTCAAAA
AATACGCCCGGTAGTGATCTTATTTCATTATGGTGAAAGTTGGAACCTCTTACGTGCCCGATCAATCATG
ACCAAAATCCCTTAACGTGAGTTTTCGTTCCACTGAGCGTCAGACCCCGTAGAAAAGATCAAAGGATCTT
CTTGAGATCCTTTTTTTCTGCGCGTAATCTGCTGCTTGCAAACAAAAAAACCACCGCTACCAGCGGTG
